Addgene plasmid #231728: pLIB-PAF1
Purpose: Protein expression in insect cells
Depositing lab: Jesper Svejstrup. Depositing organization: University of Copenhagen. Publication: PAF1C-mediated activation of CDK12/13 kinase activity is critical for CTD phosphorylation and transcript elongation. Lopez Martinez D, Todorovski I, Noe Gonzalez M, Rusimbi C, Blears D, Khallou N, Han Z, Dirac-Svejstrup AB, Svejstrup JQ. Mol Cell. 2025 May 15;85(10):1952-1967.e8. doi: 10.1016/j.molcel.2025.04.012. Epub 2025 May 1. PubMed 40315851.
Backbone
  Vector backbone: pLIB
  Vector type: Insect Expression
Growth in bacteria
  Bacterial resistance: Ampicillin, 100 μg/mL
  Growth temperature: 37°C
  Growth strain: DH5alpha
  Copy number: High Copy
Gene/Insert
  Gene/Insert name: PAF1
  Species: H. sapiens (human)
  Entrez Gene: PAF1 (a.k.a. F23149_1, PD2)
  Cloning method: Gibson Cloning
Terms and licenses: Academic/Nonprofit Terms; Industry Terms: Not Available to Industry
Depositor comments: Please visit https://doi.org/10.1101/2024.10.14.618141 for bioRxiv preprint.
How to cite: pLIB-PAF1 was a gift from Jesper Svejstrup (Addgene plasmid # 231728 ; http://n2t.net/addgene:231728 ; RRID:Addgene_231728)
