[The description below was written by a language model from this plasmid's Addgene catalogue record and pLannotate feature annotations shown in this document.]
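Description:
pLIB-PAF1 is an insect-cell expression plasmid built on the pLIB backbone, a baculovirus transfer vector. It carries the human PAF1 coding sequence, inserted by Gibson cloning. In bacteria it replicates from a high-copy ColE1/pUC-type origin and is selected with ampicillin through the AmpR (β-lactamase) cassette. An f1 origin is also present. The small annotated fragments of lacZα, bom, R6K γ ori, SV40 large T antigen and a T7 gene 10-derived tag are most likely backbone remnants or incidental matches rather than functional parts.

The expression cassette places PAF1 just downstream of the baculovirus polyhedrin promoter, which wraps around the numbering origin of the circular map. This very late viral promoter drives strong expression in infected insect cells, and the SV40 polyadenylation signal terminates the transcript. No affinity or epitope tag fused to PAF1 is annotated, so the protein appears to be expressed untagged, though the record does not state this explicitly. The cassette lies between the Tn7L and Tn7R ends of a mini-Tn7 element, together with a gentamicin resistance gene driven by the Pc integron promoter. This arrangement allows Tn7 transposition of the cassette into a baculoviral bacmid, with gentamicin selection for the transposed segment. A loxP site upstream of the polyhedrin promoter offers a site for Cre-mediated fusion with other loxP-bearing plasmids.

PAF1 is a core subunit of the PAF1 complex, which associates with RNA polymerase II and promotes transcript elongation. The stated purpose is protein expression in insect cells, and the associated study concerns PAF1C-mediated activation of CDK12/13 kinase activity, which is consistent with producing recombinant PAF1 for biochemical work.
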