Features (pLannotate 1.2.2; 18 found; start..end, strand, type, name):
     18..1610    +  CDS            PAF1 (sequence withheld): PAF1_HUMAN - Also known as PD2. Experimental evidence at protein level: Swiss-Prot protein existence level 1. Component of the PAF1 complex (PAF1C) which has multiple functions during transcription by RNA polymerase II and is implicated in regulation of development and maintenance of embryonic stem cell pluripotency. PAF1C associates with RNA polymerase II through interaction with POLR2A CTD non-phosphorylated and 'Ser-2'- and 'Ser- 5'-phosphorylated forms and is involved in transcriptional elongation, acting both independently and synergistically with TCEA1 and in cooperation with the DSIF co
   1637..1720    +  CDS            large T antigen (fragment): large T antigen from SV40 (simian virus 40)
   1743..1877    +  polyA_signal   SV40 poly(A) signal: SV40 polyadenylation signal
   1906..1955    +  CDS            SET1 (fragment): solubility-enhancement tag derived from T7 phage gene 10B
   1987..2152    -  mobile_element Tn7L: mini-Tn7 element (left end of the Tn7 transposon) Tn7
   2315..2331    +  CDS            lacZα (fragment): LacZα fragment of β-galactosidase; lacZ fragment
   2336..2790    +  rep_origin     f1 ori (sequence partly withheld): f1 bacteriophage origin of replication; arrow indicates direction of (+) strand synthesis
   2816..2920    +  promoter       AmpR promoter: bla
   2921..3781    +  CDS            AmpR: β-lactamase; bla; confers resistance to ampicillin, carbenicillin, and related antibiotics
   3952..4540    +  rep_origin     ori: high-copy-number ColE1/pMB1/pBR322/pUC origin of replication
   4726..4777    -  misc_feature   bom (fragment): basis of mobility region from pBR322
   4845..5069    -  mobile_element Tn7R: mini-Tn7 element (right end of the Tn7 transposon) Tn7
   5136..5669    -  CDS            GmR: gentamycin acetyltransferase; aacC1; confers resistance to gentamycin
   5858..5886    -  promoter       Pc promoter: intI1 (promoter lies within the coding sequence); class 1 integron promoter
   5864..6226    -  CDS            YPR2_ECOLX (fragment): Protein predicted: Swiss-Prot protein existence level 4. From Escherichia coli.
   6226..6253    -  rep_origin     R6K γ ori (fragment): γ replication origin from E. coli plasmid R6K; requires the R6K initiator protein pi for replication
   6282..6315    +  protein_bind   loxP: Cre-mediated recombination occurs in the 8-bp core sequence (GCATACAT). Cre recombinase
   6363..6454    +  promoter       polyhedrin promoter: polh from Autographa californica; promoter for the baculovirus polyhedrin gene
>Addgene plasmid #231728 | pLIB-PAF1 | addgene full sequence | sequence record 461157 | Addgene NGS Result
CCATCGGGCGCGGATCC
[1593 nt withheld, positions 18-1610]
TGAAAGCTTGTCGAGAAGTACTAGAGGATCATAATCAGCCATACCACATTTGTAGAGGTTTTACTTGCTT
TAAAAAACCTCCCACACCTCCCCCTGAACCTGAAACATAAAATGAATGCAATTGTTGTTGTTAACTTGTT
TATTGCAGCTTATAATGGTTACAAATAAAGCAATAGCATCACAAATTTCACAAATAAAGCATTTTTTTCA
CTGCATTCTAGTTGTGGTTTGTCCAAACTCATCAATGTATCTTATCATGTCTGGATCTGATCACTGCTTG
AGCCTAGAAGATCCGGCTGCTAACAAAGCCCGAAAGGAAGCTGAGTTGGCTGCTGCCACCGCTGAGCAAT
AACTATCATAACCCCTAGGAGATCCGAACCAGATAAGTGAAATCTAGTTCCAAACTATTTTGTCATTTTT
AATTTTCGTATTAGCTTACGACGCTACACCCAGTTCCCATCTATTTTGTCACTCTTCCCTAAATAATCCT
TAAAAACTCCATTTCCACCCCTCCCAGTTCCCAACTATTTTGTCCGCCCACAGCGGGGCATTTTTCTTCC
TGTTATGTTTTTAATCAAACATCCTGCCAACTCCATGTGACAAACCGTCATCTTCGGCTACTTTTTCTCT
GTCACAGAATGAAAATTTTTCTGTCATCTCTTCGTTATTAATGTTTGTAATTGACTGAATATCAACGCTT
ATTTGCAGCCTGAATGGCGAATGGG
[124 nt withheld, positions 2336-2459]
C
[91 nt withheld, positions 2461-2551]
A
[49 nt withheld, positions 2553-2601]
CCTTTGACGTTGGAGTCCACGTTCTT
[37 nt withheld, positions 2628-2664]
ACCCTATCTCGGTCTATTCTTTTGATTTATAAGGGATTTTGCCGATTTCGGCCTATTGGTTAAAAAATGA
GCTGATTTAACAAAAATTTAACGCGAATTTTAACAAAATATTAACGCTTACAATTTAGGTGGCACTTTTC
GGGGAAATGTGCGCGGAACCCCTATTTGTTTATTTTTCTAAATACATTCAAATATGTATCCGCTCATGAG
ACAATAACCCTGATAAATGCTTCAATAATATTGAAAAAGGAAGAGTATGAGTATTCAACATTTCCGTGTC
GCCCTTATTCCCTTTTTTGCGGCATTTTGCCTTCCTGTTTTTGCTCACCCAGAAACGCTGGTGAAAGTAA
AAGATGCTGAAGATCAGTTGGGTGCACGAGTGGGTTACATCGAACTGGATCTCAACAGCGGTAAGATCCT
TGAGAGTTTTCGCCCCGAAGAACGTTTTCCAATGATGAGCACTTTTAAAGTTCTGCTATGTGGCGCGGTA
TTATCCCGTATTGACGCCGGGCAAGAGCAACTCGGTCGCCGCATACACTATTCTCAGAATGACTTGGTTG
AGTACTCACCAGTCACAGAAAAGCATCTTACGGATGGCATGACAGTAAGAGAATTATGCAGTGCTGCCAT
AACCATGAGTGATAACACTGCGGCCAACTTACTTCTGACAACGATCGGAGGACCGAAGGAGCTAACCGCT
TTTTTGCACAACATGGGGGATCATGTAACTCGCCTTGATCGTTGGGAACCGGAGCTGAATGAAGCCATAC
CAAACGACGAGCGTGACACCACGATGCCTGTAGCAATGGCAACAACGTTGCGCAAACTATTAACTGGCGA
ACTACTTACTCTAGCTTCCCGGCAACAATTAATAGACTGGATGGAGGCGGATAAAGTTGCAGGACCACTT
CTGCGCTCGGCCCTTCCGGCTGGCTGGTTTATTGCTGATAAATCTGGAGCCGGTGAGCGTGGGTCTCGCG
GTATCATTGCAGCACTGGGGCCAGATGGTAAGCCCTCCCGTATCGTAGTTATCTACACGACGGGGAGTCA
GGCAACTATGGATGAACGAAATAGACAGATCGCTGAGATAGGTGCCTCACTGATTAAGCATTGGTAACTG
TCAGACCAAGTTTACTCATATATACTTTAGATTGATTTAAAACTTCATTTTTAATTTAAAAGGATCTAGG
TGAAGATCCTTTTTGATAATCTCATGACCAAAATCCCTTAACGTGAGTTTTCGTTCCACTGAGCGTCAGA
CCCCGTAGAAAAGATCAAAGGATCTTCTTGAGATCCTTTTTTTCTGCGCGTAATCTGCTGCTTGCAAACA
AAAAAACCACCGCTACCAGCGGTGGTTTGTTTGCCGGATCAAGAGCTACCAACTCTTTTTCCGAAGGTAA
CTGGCTTCAGCAGAGCGCAGATACCAAATACTATTCTTCTAGTGTAGCCGTAGTTAGGCCACCACTTCAA
GAACTCTGTAGCACCGCCTACATACCTCGCTCTGCTAATCCTGTTACCAGTGGCTGCTGCCAGTGGCGAT
AAGTCGTGTCTTACCGGGTTGGACTCAAGACGATAGTTACCGGATAAGGCGCAGCGGTCGGGCTGAACGG
GGGGTTCGTGCACACAGCCCAGCTTGGAGCGAACGACCTACACCGAACTGAGATACCTACAGCGTGAGCT
ATGAGAAAGCGCCACGCTTCCCGAAGGGAGAAAGGCGGACAGGTATCCGGTAAGCGGCAGGGTCGGAACA
GGAGAGCGCACGAGGGAGCTTCCAGGGGGAAACGCCTGGTATCTTTATAGTCCTGTCGGGTTTCGCCACC
TCTGACTTGAGCGTCGATTTTTGTGATGCTCGTCAGGGGGGCGGAGCCTATGGAAAAACGCCAGCAACGC
GGCCTTTTTACGGTTCCTGGCCTTTTGCTGGCCTTTTGCTCACATGTTCTTTCCTGCGTTATCCCCTGAT
TCTGTGGATAACCGTATTACCGCCTTTGAGTGAGCTGATACCGCTCGCCGCAGCCGAACGACCGAGCGCA
GCGAGTCAGTGAGCGAGGAAGCGGAAGAGCGCCTGATGCGGTATTTTCTCCTTACGCATCTGTGCGGTAT
TTCACACCGCATAGACCAGCCGCGTAACCTGGCAAAATCGGTTACGGTTGAGTAATAAATGGATGCCCTG
CGTAAGCGGGTGTGGGCGGACAATAAAGTCTTAAACTGAACAAAATAGATCTAAACTATGACAATAAAGT
CTTAAACTAGACAGAATAGTTGTAAACTGAAATCAGTCCAGTTATGCTGTGAAAAAGCATACTGGACTTT
TGTTATGGCTAAAGCAAACTCTTCATTTTCTGAAGTGCAAATTGCCCGTCGTATTAAAGAGGGGCGTGGC
CAAGGGCATGGTAAAGACTATATTCGCGGCGTTGTGACAATTTACCGAACAACTCCGCGGCCGGGAAGCC
GATCTCGGCTTGAACGAATTGTTAGGTGGCGGTACTTGGGTCGATATCAAAGTGCATCACTTCTTCCCGT
ATGCCCAACTTTGTATAGAGAGCCACTGCGGGATCGTCACCGTAATCTGCTTGCACGTAGATCACATAAG
CACCAAGCGCGTTGGCCTCATGCTTGAGGAGATTGATGAGCGCGGTGGCAATGCCCTGCCTCCGGTGCTC
GCCGGAGACTGCGAGATCATAGATATAGATCTCACTACGCGGCTGCTCAAACTTGGGCAGAACGTAAGCC
GCGAGAGCGCCAACAACCGCTTCTTGGTCGAAGGCAGCAAGCGCGATGAATGTCTTACTACGGAGCAAGT
TCCCGAGGTAATCGGAGTCCGGCTGATGTTGGGAGTAGGTGGCTACGTCTCCGAACTCACGACCGAAAAG
ATCAAGAGCAGCCCGCATGGATTTGACTTGGTCAGGGCCGAGCCTACATGTGCGAATGATGCCCATACTT
GAGCCACCTAACTTTGTTTTAGGGCGACTGCCCTGCTGCGTAACATCGTTGCTGCTGCGTAACATCGTTG
CTGCTCCATAACATCAAACATCGACCCACGGCGTAACGCGCTTGCTGCTTGGATGCCCGAGGCATAGACT
GTACAAAAAAACAGTCATAACAAGCCATGAAAACCGCCACTGCGCCGTTACCACCGCTGCGTTCGGTCAA
GGTTCTGGACCAGTTGCGTGAGCGCATACGCTACTTGCATTACAGTTTACGAACCGAACAGGCTTATGTC
AACTGGGTTTGTGCCTTCATCCGTTTCCACGGTGTGCGTCACCCGGCAACCTTGGGCAGCAGCGAAGTCG
AGGCATTTCTGTCCTGGCTGGCGAACGAGCGCAAGGTTTCGGTCTCCACGCATCGTCAGGCATTGGCGGC
CTTGCTGTTCTTCTACGGCAAGGTGCTGTGCACGGATCTGCCCTTGCTTCAGGAGATCGGTAGACCTCGG
CCGTCGCGGCGCTTGCCGGTGGTGCTGACCCCGGATGAAGTGGTTCGCATCCTCGGTTTTCTGGAAGGCG
AGCATCGTTTGTTCGCCCAGGACTCTAGCTATAGTTCTAGTGGTTGGCTACAGCTTTGTTTGTACTATCA
ACAGGTTGAACTGCTGATCAACAGATCCTCTACGCGGCCGCGGTACCATAACTTCGTATAGCATACATTA
TACGAAGTTATCTGGTTTTACTAGTATCGATTCGCGACCTACTCCGGAATATTAATAGATCATGGAGATA
ATTAAAATGATAACCATCTCGCAAATAAATAAGTATTTTACTGTTTTCGTAACAGTTTTGTAATAAAAAA
ACCTATAAATATTCCGGATTATTCATACCGTCCCA
